Addgene plasmid #104689: pUG-UBC24
Purpose: Cloning Module
Depositing lab: Marco Trujillo. Depositing organization: Leibniz Institute of Plant Biochemistry (IPB). Publication: UbiGate: a synthetic biology toolbox to analyse ubiquitination. Kowarschik K, Hoehenwarter W, Marillonnet S, Trujillo M. New Phytol. 2018 Mar;217(4):1749-1763. doi: 10.1111/nph.14900. Epub 2017 Nov 30. PubMed 29194629.
Backbone
  Vector backbone: pICH41308
  Backbone manufacturer: self-made
  Backbone size w/o insert (bp): 2251
  Vector type: Synthetic Biology
Growth in bacteria
  Bacterial resistance: Spectinomycin, 50 μg/mL
  Growth temperature: 37°C
  Growth strain: DH5alpha
  Copy number: High Copy
Gene/Insert
  Gene/Insert name: AtUBC24 (alt name: AT2G33770)
  Species: A. thaliana (mustard weed)
  Insert size (bp): 2729
  Entrez Gene: PHO2 (a.k.a. AT2G33770, ATUBC24, T1B8.8, T1B8_8, UBC24, UBIQUITIN-CONJUGATING ENZYME 24, phosphate 2)
  Cloning method: Restriction Enzyme; 5′ cloning site BpiI (destroyed during cloning); 3′ cloning site BpiI (destroyed during cloning)
  Sequencing primers: 5′ moclof, agcgaggaagcggaagagcg; 3′ moclor, gccacctgacgtctaagaaacc
Terms and licenses: Academic/Nonprofit Terms; Industry Terms: Not Available to Industry
Depositor comments: release insert with BsaI and clone to Level 1 cloning vector
How to cite: pUG-UBC24 was a gift from Marco Trujillo (Addgene plasmid # 104689 ; http://n2t.net/addgene:104689 ; RRID:Addgene_104689)
