[The description below was written by a language model from this plasmid's Addgene catalogue record, the feature table of its GenBank file and pLannotate feature annotations shown in this document.]
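Description:
pUG-UBC24 is a Golden Gate/MoClo-style cloning module from the UbiGate toolbox, a synthetic biology parts collection built for reconstituting and analysing ubiquitination. It is based on the small pICH41308 backbone (about 2.25 kb), giving a circular plasmid of roughly 4.97 kb. It is propagated in E. coli from a high-copy ColE1/pUC-type origin. Selection is with spectinomycin, through the aadA aminoglycoside adenylyltransferase gene, which also confers streptomycin resistance and lies downstream of a bla (AmpR) promoter. The short integrase, gentamicin acetyltransferase and lacI fragments picked up by automated annotation appear to be non-functional remnants of the resistance cassette and backbone.

The payload is the coding sequence of Arabidopsis thaliana UBC24 (AT2G33770, also known as PHO2), a ubiquitin-conjugating (E2) enzyme. The catalogue lists the insert at about 2.7 kb, and it is annotated as a single open reading frame of matching length. It was inserted using the type IIS enzyme BpiI, whose sites were destroyed during cloning. According to the depositor, the insert is released with BsaI for assembly into a Level 1 vector.

No promoter, terminator, epitope tag or reporter is annotated around the gene, so the plasmid is a storage and donor module rather than an expression construct. Expression elements would be supplied when the part is combined with other modules at the next assembly level. The record does not state the fusion overhangs, the position the part occupies in the assembly standard, or whether internal type IIS sites were removed from the coding sequence. The two sequence records differ by two nucleotides in length and use different start coordinates, but they describe the same set of features.
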