LOCUS       Exported 4974 bp ds-DNA circular SYN 13-MAY-2021
DEFINITION  Cloning Module.
ACCESSION   .
VERSION     .
KEYWORDS    pUG-UBC24
SOURCE      synthetic DNA construct
  ORGANISM  synthetic DNA construct
REFERENCE   1 (bases 1 to 4974)
  AUTHORS   Kowarschik K, Hoehenwarter W, Marillonnet S, Trujillo M
  TITLE     UbiGate: a synthetic biology toolbox to analyse ubiquitination.
  JOURNAL   New Phytol. 2018 Mar;217(4):1749-1763. doi: 10.1111/nph.14900. Epub
            2017 Nov 30.
  PUBMED    29194629
REFERENCE   2 (bases 1 to 4974)
  AUTHORS   .
  TITLE     Direct Submission
  JOURNAL   Exported May 13, 2021 from SnapGene Server 1.1.58
            http://www.snapgene.com
FEATURES             Location/Qualifiers
     source          1..4974
                     /organism="synthetic DNA construct"
                     /mol_type="other DNA"
     primer_bind     52..69
                     /label=L4440
                     /note="L4440 vector, forward primer"
     primer_bind     complement(2910..2928)
                     /label=pBRforEco
                     /note="pBR322 vectors, upsteam of EcoRI site, forward
                     primer"
     promoter        2996..3100
                     /gene="bla"
                     /label=AmpR promoter
     CDS             3322..4113
                     /codon_start=1
                     /gene="aadA"
                     /product="aminoglycoside adenylyltransferase (Murphy,
                     1985)"
                     /label=SmR
                     /note="confers resistance to spectinomycin and
                     streptomycin"
                     /translation="MREAVIAEVSTQLSEVVGVIERHLEPTLLAVHLYGSAVDGGLKPH
                     SDIDLLVTVTVRLDETTRRALINDLLETSASPGESEILRAVEVTIVVHDDIIPWRYPAK
                     RELQFGEWQRNDILAGIFEPATIDIDLAILLTKAREHSVALVGPAAEELFDPVPEQDLF
                     EALNETLTLWNSPPDWAGDERNVVLTLSRIWYSAVTGKIAPKDVAADWAMERLPAQYQP
                     VILEARQAYLGQEEDRLASRADQLEEFVHYVKGEITKVVGK"
     rep_origin      4284..4872
                     /direction=RIGHT
                     /label=ori
                     /note="high-copy-number ColE1/pMB1/pBR322/pUC origin of
                     replication"
     primer_bind     4773..4792
                     /label=pBR322ori-F
                     /note="pBR322 origin, forward primer"
ORIGIN
        1 accgcctttg agtgagctga taccgctcgc cgcagccgaa cgaccgagcg cagcgagtca
       61 gtgagcgagg aagcggaaga gcgcccaata cgcaaaccgc ctctccccgc gcgttggccg
      121 attcattaat cactctgtgg tctcaaatgg aaatgtccct tactgactct gattgggata
      181 gctccagcga cagtggtagc agtgaacacg aagaagtcga gttttcttat ggtggacggg
      241 cacagaacat tttctcaaac cttgaagaaa ccattggcaa aatcgatgag ttcctgtcgt
      301 tcgagagggg atttatgtat ggtgacattg tgcggtccgc cactgaacca tcaggacaga
      361 gtggcagggt tatcaacata gacatgtttg tcaatctcga aagtactcat gggaagatca
      421 tgaaggaagt tgataccaag aggcttcaaa agttgcgttc tatttcactc tctgattatg
      481 tgattaacgg accttgggtt ggaagggttg acaaaatagt tgagcgtgtc tctgtcaccc
      541 ttgatgatgg gaccaactat gaggtccttg tagatggtca agataaactt gtggccattc
      601 ccccaaattt actcgaggat tctcaatatt cgtattaccc agggcaaaga gttcaggtaa
      661 agctggccca tgcccccaga tcaactacat ggttatgcgg gacctggaga ggaacccagg
      721 ttatgggaac tgtttgcact gtagaagcag gacttgtcta cgtcgattgg gttgcctcca
      781 tcgtaatgga gggtgatcgg aatttaactg cacctcaagc tttgcagaat cctgagagtt
      841 taactttgtt accttgtgtt tctcatgcga gttggcagct tggtgactgg tgtatactcc
      901 ctggctcttc ccactgtgat atagcagagc ggcaaactcc aaatgtggct gcctacaatc
      961 tcaatgaatg ccataagaca ttccaaaaag ggtttaacag aaatatgcag aactcaggtt
     1021 tggatgagct atttgttatc acaaagacaa agatgaaggt tgctgttatg tggcaagatg
     1081 gtagctgcag tctgggagtt gattcccaac agctgcttcc tgttggtgct gttaatgctc
     1141 atgatttttg gcccgaacag tttgttgtgg aaaaggaaac ctgcaacagc aaaaaatggg
     1201 gagttgtgaa ggctgtcaat gctaaggaac aaactgtgaa ggtacaatgg acaatacagg
     1261 ttgagaaaga agcaacaggt tgtgttgatg aggtgatgga agaaattgtc agtgcatatg
     1321 aactgcttga gcaccctgat tttggattct gtttcagcga tgtggtggtc aagttacttc
     1381 cagaaggaaa atttgatcca aatgcagaca caatcgtcgc tacagaggcg aaacacctac
     1441 ttacagagag tgactacagt ggcgcatatt ttttgtcaag tattggtgtt gttacaggtt
     1501 ttaaaaatgg ttccgtgaag gtgaaatggg ccaatggttc tactagcaag gttgcaccat
     1561 gtgaaatttg gaaaatggaa aggtctgaat attccaactc tagcactgta agttcggaag
     1621 gcagtgttca agatctaagt cagaagatta gtcaatcgga tgaagcatct tcaaaccatc
     1681 aggaaacggg tctggtgaag ctctacagtg ttggtgaaag ttgcaacgag aacattccgg
     1741 aatgtagttc atttttcctt ccaaaagctg ccattggatt tatcacaaac cttgcatcaa
     1801 gcctttttgg ttatcagggt tccacttcgg ttataagttc acattcacgt tgcaatgatt
     1861 ctgaagatca aagtgactct gaggtccttg ttcaagaaac agcagaatca tatgacaact
     1921 ctgaaacaaa ttcaggtgaa gtggatatga ccaccacgat ggtcaacata cctatagaag
     1981 gaaaaggaat taacaagaca ctggattcaa ctcttctaga gaacagcagg aaccaagtga
     2041 gattcagaca gtttgatatg gttaatgact gctcggacca tcatttcctt tcttcggata
     2101 aagggttggc tcagtcccag gtcacaaaga gttgggtgaa gaaagtccag caagaatgga
     2161 gcaatttgga ggcaaatctt ccgaacacga tatatgtgcg tgtgtgtgaa gaaaggatgg
     2221 accttctgcg tgcagccctg gttggtgccc ctggaacgcc atatcacgat gggcttttct
     2281 ttttcgacat aatgcttcca cctcaatatc ctcatgagcc accaatggta cattatcatt
     2341 caggtgggat gcgactgaat ccgaacctgt atgagtcagg aagagtttgc ttgagtctgc
     2401 tgaatacatg gagtggctct ggcactgaag tatggaacgc agggagctcc tccatccttc
     2461 aacttcttct ttcgtttcag gctctggttc tgaatgagaa gccttacttc aatgaagctg
     2521 gctatgataa gcagttgggc cgagccgagg gagagaaaaa ctcagtgagt tacaatgaga
     2581 atgcattcct cataacctgc aaatccatga tctcaatgct ccgtaagcct ccaaagcatt
     2641 ttgagatgct tgtgaaggac cattttacgc accgggccca gcatgttctg gctgcgtgca
     2701 aggcttatat ggaaggcgtc cctgtaggat catcagctaa cctgcagggg aactcaacca
     2761 caaattccac cggtttcaag atcatgctct ccaaactcta cccaaaactt cttgaagcat
     2821 tctcagagat tggagttgat tgcgtccaag agattggacc agaatcataa gctttgagac
     2881 cacgaagtgg ctcttcagtg gacgaaaggg cctcgtgata cgcctatttt tataggttaa
     2941 tgtcatgata ataatggttt cttagacgtc aggtggcact tttcggggaa atgtgcgcgg
     3001 aacccctatt tgtttatttt tctaaataca ttcaaatatg tatccgctca tgagacaata
     3061 accctgataa atgcttcaat aatattgaaa aaggaagagt atgcgctcac gcaactggtc
     3121 cagaaccttg accgaacgca gcggtggtaa cggcgcagtg gcggttttca tggcttgtta
     3181 tgactgtttt tttttggggt acagtctatg cctcgggcat ccaagcagca agcgcgttac
     3241 gccgtgggtc gatgtttgat gttatggagc agcaacgatg ttacgcagca gggcagtcgc
     3301 cctaaaacaa agttaaacat catgagggaa gcggtgatcg ccgaagtatc gactcaacta
     3361 tcagaggtag ttggcgtcat cgagcgccat ctcgaaccga cgttgctggc cgtacatttg
     3421 tacggctccg cagtggatgg cggcctgaag ccacacagcg atattgattt gctggttacg
     3481 gtgaccgtaa ggcttgatga aacaacgcgg cgagctttga tcaacgacct tttggaaact
     3541 tcggcttccc ctggagagag cgagattctc cgcgctgtag aagtcaccat tgttgtgcac
     3601 gacgacatca ttccgtggcg ttatccagct aagcgcgaac tgcaatttgg agaatggcag
     3661 cgcaatgaca ttcttgcagg tatcttcgag ccagccacga tcgacattga tctggctatc
     3721 ttgctgacaa aagcaagaga acatagcgtt gccttggtag gtccagcggc ggaggaactc
     3781 tttgatccgg ttcctgaaca ggatctattt gaggcgctaa atgaaacctt aacgctatgg
     3841 aactcgccgc ccgactgggc tggcgatgag cgaaatgtag tgcttacgtt gtcccgcatt
     3901 tggtacagcg cagtaaccgg caaaatcgcg ccgaaggatg tcgctgccga ctgggcaatg
     3961 gagcgcctgc cggcccagta tcagcccgtc atacttgaag ctagacaggc ttatcttgga
     4021 caagaagaag atcgcttggc ctcgcgcgca gatcagttgg aagaatttgt ccattacgta
     4081 aaaggcgaga tcaccaaggt agtcggcaaa taactgtcag accaagttta ctcatatata
     4141 ctttagattg atttaaaact tcatttttaa tttaaaagga tctaggtgaa gatccttttt
     4201 gataatctca tgaccaaaat cccttaacgt gagttttcgt tccactgagc gtcagacccc
     4261 gtagaaaaga tcaaaggatc ttcttgagat cctttttttc tgcgcgtaat ctgctgcttg
     4321 caaacaaaaa aaccaccgct accagcggtg gtttgtttgc cggatcaaga gctaccaact
     4381 ctttttccga aggtaactgg cttcagcaga gcgcagatac caaatactgt tcttctagtg
     4441 tagccgtagt taggccacca cttcaagaac tctgtagcac cgcctacata cctcgctctg
     4501 ctaatcctgt taccagtggc tgctgccagt ggcgataagt cgtgtcttac cgggttggac
     4561 tcaagacgat agttaccgga taaggcgcag cggtcgggct gaacgggggg ttcgtgcaca
     4621 cagcccagct tggagcgaac gacctacacc gaactgagat acctacagcg tgagctatga
     4681 gaaagcgcca cgcttcccga agggagaaag gcggacaggt atccggtaag cggcagggtc
     4741 ggaacaggag agcgcacgag ggagcttcca gggggaaacg cctggtatct ttatagtcct
     4801 gtcgggtttc gccacctctg acttgagcgt cgatttttgt gatgctcgtc aggggggcgg
     4861 agcctatgga aaaacgccag caacgcggcc tttttacggt tcctggcctt ttgctggcct
     4921 tttgctcaca tgttctttcc tgcgttatcc cctgattctg tggataaccg tatt
//
