Features (pLannotate 1.2.2; 7 found; start..end, strand, type, name):
    110..214     +  promoter       AmpR promoter: bla
    205..285     -  CDS            int (fragment): INT2_ECOLX - Protein inferred from homology: Swiss-Prot protein existence level 3. Putative integrase believed to be involved in the insertion of antibiotic resistance genes into plasmids and transposons. From Escherichia coli.
    371..427     +  CDS            GmR (fragment): gentamycin acetyltransferase; aacC1; confers resistance to gentamycin
    434..1222    +  CDS            aadA: S3AD_ECOLX - Experimental evidence at protein level: Swiss-Prot protein existence level 1. Mediates bacterial resistance to the antibiotics streptomycin and spectinomycin. From Escherichia coli.
   1396..1984    +  rep_origin     ori: high-copy-number ColE1/pMB1/pBR322/pUC origin of replication
   2167..2216    +  CDS            lacI (fragment): lac repressor; lacI; The lac repressor binds to the lac operator to inhibit transcription in E. coli. This inhibition can be relieved by adding lactose or isopropyl-β-D-thiogalactopyranoside (IPTG).
   2233..4953    +  CDS            UBC24: UBC24_ARATH - Also known as PHO2 From Arabidopsis thaliana (Mouse-ear cress).
>Addgene plasmid #104689 | pUG-UBC24 | depositor full sequence | sequence record 198518 | Full Sequence
GTGGCTCTTCAGTGGACGAAAGGGCCTCGTGATACGCCTATTTTTATAGGTTAATGTCATGATAATAATG
GTTTCTTAGACGTCAGGTGGCACTTTTCGGGGAAATGTGCGCGGAACCCCTATTTGTTTATTTTTCTAAA
TACATTCAAATATGTATCCGCTCATGAGACAATAACCCTGATAAATGCTTCAATAATATTGAAAAAGGAA
GAGTATGCGCTCACGCAACTGGTCCAGAACCTTGACCGAACGCAGCGGTGGTAACGGCGCAGTGGCGGTT
TTCATGGCTTGTTATGACTGTTTTTTTGGGGTACAGTCTATGCCTCGGGCATCCAAGCAGCAAGCGCGTT
ACGCCGTGGGTCGATGTTTGATGTTATGGAGCAGCAACGATGTTACGCAGCAGGGCAGTCGCCCTAAAAC
AAAGTTAAACATCATGAGGGAAGCGGTGATCGCCGAAGTATCGACTCAACTATCAGAGGTAGTTGGCGTC
ATCGAGCGCCATCTCGAACCGACGTTGCTGGCCGTACATTTGTACGGCTCCGCAGTGGATGGCGGCCTGA
AGCCACACAGCGATATTGATTTGCTGGTTACGGTGACCGTAAGGCTTGATGAAACAACGCGGCGAGCTTT
GATCAACGACCTTTTGGAAACTTCGGCTTCCCCTGGAGAGAGCGAGATTCTCCGCGCTGTAGAAGTCACC
ATTGTTGTGCACGACGACATCATTCCGTGGCGTTATCCAGCTAAGCGCGAACTGCAATTTGGAGAATGGC
AGCGCAATGACATTCTTGCAGGTATCTTCGAGCCAGCCACGATCGACATTGATCTGGCTATCTTGCTGAC
AAAAGCAAGAGAACATAGCGTTGCCTTGGTAGGTCCAGCGGCGGAGGAACTCTTTGATCCGGTTCCTGAA
CAGGATCTATTTGAGGCGCTAAATGAAACCTTAACGCTATGGAACTCGCCGCCCGACTGGGCTGGCGATG
AGCGAAATGTAGTGCTTACGTTGTCCCGCATTTGGTACAGCGCAGTAACCGGCAAAATCGCGCCGAAGGA
TGTCGCTGCCGACTGGGCAATGGAGCGCCTGCCGGCCCAGTATCAGCCCGTCATACTTGAAGCTAGACAG
GCTTATCTTGGACAAGAAGAAGATCGCTTGGCCTCGCGCGCAGATCAGTTGGAAGAATTTGTCCATTACG
TAAAAGGCGAGATCACCAAGGTAGTCGGCAAATAACTGTCAGACCAAGTTTACTCATATATACTTTAGAT
TGATTTAAAACTTCATTTTTAATTTAAAAGGATCTAGGTGAAGATCCTTTTTGATAATCTCATGACCAAA
ATCCCTTAACGTGAGTTTTCGTTCCACTGAGCGTCAGACCCCGTAGAAAAGATCAAAGGATCTTCTTGAG
ATCCTTTTTTTCTGCGCGTAATCTGCTGCTTGCAAACAAAAAAACCACCGCTACCAGCGGTGGTTTGTTT
GCCGGATCAAGAGCTACCAACTCTTTTTCCGAAGGTAACTGGCTTCAGCAGAGCGCAGATACCAAATACT
GTCCTTCTAGTGTAGCCGTAGTTAGGCCACCACTTCAAGAACTCTGTAGCACCGCCTACATACCTCGCTC
TGCTAATCCTGTTACCAGTGGCTGCTGCCAGTGGCGATAAGTCGTGTCTTACCGGGTTGGACTCAAGACG
ATAGTTACCGGATAAGGCGCAGCGGTCGGGCTGAACGGGGGGTTCGTGCACACAGCCCAGCTTGGAGCGA
ACGACCTACACCGAACTGAGATACCTACAGCGTGAGCTATGAGAAAGCGCCACGCTTCCCGAAGGGAGAA
AGGCGGACAGGTATCCGGTAAGCGGCAGGGTCGGAACAGGAGAGCGCACGAGGGAGCTTCCAGGGGGAAA
CGCCTGGTATCTTTATAGTCCTGTCGGGTTTCGCCACCTCTGACTTGAGCGTCGATTTTTGTGATGCTCG
TCAGGGGGGCGGAGCCTATGGAAAAACGCCAGCAACGCGGCCTTTTTACGGTTCCTGGCCTTTTGCTGGC
CTTTTGCTCACATGTTCTTTCCTGCGTTATCCCCTGATTCTGTGGATAACCGTATTACCGCCTTTGAGTG
AGCTGATACCGCTCGCCGCAGCCGAACGACCGAGCGCAGCGAGTCAGTGAGCGAGGAAGCGGAAGAGCGC
CCAATACGCAAACCGCCTCTCCCCGCGCGTTGGCCGATTCATTAATCACTCTGTGGTCTCAAATGGAAAT
GTCCCTTACTGACTCTGATTGGGATAGCTCCAGCGACAGTGGTAGCAGTGAACACGAAGAAGTCGAGTTT
TCTTATGGTGGACGGGCACAGAACATTTTCTCAAACCTTGAAGAAACCATTGGCAAAATCGATGAGTTCC
TGTCGTTCGAGAGGGGATTTATGTATGGTGACATTGTGCGGTCCGCCACTGAACCATCAGGACAGAGTGG
CAGGGTTATCAACATAGACATGTTTGTCAATCTCGAAAGTACTCATGGGAAGATCATGAAGGAAGTTGAT
ACCAAGAGGCTTCAAAAGTTGCGTTCTATTTCACTCTCTGATTATGTGATTAACGGACCTTGGGTTGGAA
GGGTTGACAAAATAGTTGAGCGTGTCTCTGTCACCCTTGATGATGGGACCAACTATGAGGTCCTTGTAGA
TGGTCAAGATAAACTTGTGGCCATTCCCCCAAATTTACTCGAGGATTCTCAATATTCGTATTACCCAGGG
CAAAGAGTTCAGGTAAAGCTGGCCCATGCCCCCAGATCAACTACATGGTTATGCGGGACCTGGAGAGGAA
CCCAGGTTATGGGAACTGTTTGCACTGTAGAAGCAGGACTTGTCTACGTCGATTGGGTTGCCTCCATCGT
AATGGAGGGTGATCGGAATTTAACTGCACCTCAAGCTTTGCAGAATCCTGAGAGTTTAACTTTGTTACCT
TGTGTTTCTCATGCGAGTTGGCAGCTTGGTGACTGGTGTATACTCCCTGGCTCTTCCCACTGTGATATAG
CAGAGCGGCAAACTCCAAATGTGGCTGCCTACAATCTCAATGAATGCCATAAGACATTCCAAAAAGGGTT
TAACAGAAATATGCAGAACTCAGGTTTGGATGAGCTATTTGTTATCACAAAGACAAAGATGAAGGTTGCT
GTTATGTGGCAAGATGGTAGCTGCAGTCTGGGAGTTGATTCCCAACAGCTGCTTCCTGTTGGTGCTGTTA
ATGCTCATGATTTTTGGCCCGAACAGTTTGTTGTGGAAAAGGAAACCTGCAACAGCAAAAAATGGGGAGT
TGTGAAGGCTGTCAATGCTAAGGAACAAACTGTGAAGGTACAATGGACAATACAGGTTGAGAAAGAAGCA
ACAGGTTGTGTTGATGAGGTGATGGAAGAAATTGTCAGTGCATATGAACTGCTTGAGCACCCTGATTTTG
GATTCTGTTTCAGCGATGTGGTGGTCAAGTTACTTCCAGAAGGAAAATTTGATCCAAATGCAGACACAAT
CGTCGCTACAGAGGCGAAACACCTACTTACAGAGAGTGACTACAGTGGCGCATATTTTTTGTCAAGTATT
GGTGTTGTTACAGGTTTTAAAAATGGTTCCGTGAAGGTGAAATGGGCCAATGGTTCTACTAGCAAGGTTG
CACCATGTGAAATTTGGAAAATGGAAAGGTCTGAATATTCCAACTCTAGCACTGTAAGTTCGGAAGGCAG
TGTTCAAGATCTAAGTCAGAAGATTAGTCAATCGGATGAAGCATCTTCAAACCATCAGGAAACGGGTCTG
GTGAAGCTCTACAGTGTTGGTGAAAGTTGCAACGAGAACATTCCGGAATGTAGTTCATTTTTCCTTCCAA
AAGCTGCCATTGGATTTATCACAAACCTTGCATCAAGCCTTTTTGGTTATCAGGGTTCCACTTCGGTTAT
AAGTTCACATTCACGTTGCAATGATTCTGAAGATCAAAGTGACTCTGAGGTCCTTGTTCAAGAAACAGCA
GAATCATATGACAACTCTGAAACAAATTCAGGTGAAGTGGATATGACCACCACGATGGTCAACATACCTA
TAGAAGGAAAAGGAATTAACAAGACACTGGATTCAACTCTTCTAGAGAACAGCAGGAACCAAGTGAGATT
CAGACAGTTTGATATGGTTAATGACTGCTCGGACCATCATTTCCTTTCTTCGGATAAAGGGTTGGCTCAG
TCCCAGGTCACAAAGAGTTGGGTGAAGAAAGTCCAGCAAGAATGGAGCAATTTGGAGGCAAATCTTCCGA
ACACGATATATGTGCGTGTGTGTGAAGAAAGGATGGACCTTCTGCGTGCAGCCCTGGTTGGTGCCCCTGG
AACGCCATATCACGATGGGCTTTTCTTTTTCGACATAATGCTTCCACCTCAATATCCTCATGAGCCACCA
ATGGTACATTATCATTCAGGTGGGATGCGACTGAATCCGAACCTGTATGAGTCAGGAAGAGTTTGCTTGA
GTCTGCTGAATACATGGAGTGGCTCTGGCACTGAAGTATGGAACGCAGGGAGCTCCTCCATCCTTCAACT
TCTTCTTTCGTTTCAGGCTCTGGTTCTGAATGAGAAGCCTTACTTCAATGAAGCTGGCTATGATAAGCAG
TTGGGCCGAGCCGAGGGAGAGAAAAACTCAGTGAGTTACAATGAGAATGCATTCCTCATAACCTGCAAAT
CCATGATCTCAATGCTCCGTAAGCCTCCAAAGCATTTTGAGATGCTTGTGAAGGACCATTTTACGCACCG
GGCCCAGCATGTTCTGGCTGCGTGCAAGGCTTATATGGAAGGCGTCCCTGTAGGATCATCAGCTAACCTG
CAGGGGAACTCAACCACAAATTCCACCGGTTTCAAGATCATGCTCTCCAAACTCTACCCAAAACTTCTTG
AAGCATTCTCAGAGATTGGAGTTGATTGCGTCCAAGAGATTGGACCAGAATCATAAGCTTTGAGACCACG
AA
